>Addgene plasmid #141711 | TFORF0806 | addgene full sequence | sequence record 427299 | Addgene NGS Result
TTAATGTAGTCTTATGCAATACTCTTGTAGTCTTGCAACATGGTAACGATGAGTTAGCAACATGCCTTAC
AAGGAGAGAAAAAGCACCGTGCATGCCGATTGGTGGAAGTAAGGTGGTACGATCGTGCCTTATTAGGAAG
GCAACAGACGGGTCTGACATGGATTGGACGAACCACTGAATTGCCGCATTGCAGAGATATTGTATTTAAG
TGCCTAGCTCGATACATAAACGGGTCTCTCTGGTTAGACCAGATCTGAGCCTGGGAGCTCTCTGGCTAAC
TAGGGAACCCACTGCTTAAGCCTCAATAAAGCTTGCCTTGAGTGCTTCAAGTAGTGTGTGCCCGTCTGTT
GTGTGACTCTGGTAACTAGAGATCCCTCAGACCCTTTTAGTCAGTGTGGAAAATCTCTAGCAGTGGCGCC
CGAACAGGGACTTGAAAGCGAAAGGGAAACCAGAGGAGCTCTCTCGACGCAGGACTCGGCTTGCTGAAGC
GCGCACGGCAAGAGGCGAGGGGCGGCGACTGGTGAGTACGCCAAAAATTTTGACTAGCGGAGGCTAGAAG
GAGAGAGATGGGTGCGAGAGCGTCAGTATTAAGCGGGGGAGAATTAGATCGCGATGGGAAAAAATTCGGT
TAAGGCCAGGGGGAAAGAAAAAATATAAATTAAAACATATAGTATGGGCAAGCAGGGAGCTAGAACGATT
CGCAGTTAATCCTGGCCTGTTAGAAACATCAGAAGGCTGTAGACAAATACTGGGACAGCTACAACCATCC
CTTCAGACAGGATCAGAAGAACTTAGATCATTATATAATACAGTAGCAACCCTCTATTGTGTGCATCAAA
GGATAGAGATAAAAGACACCAAGGAAGCTTTAGACAAGATAGAGGAAGAGCAAAACAAAAGTAAGACCAC
CGCACAGCAAGCGGCCGCTGATCTTCAGACCTGGAGGAGGAGATATGAGGGACAATTGGAGAAGTGAATT
ATATAAATATAAAGTAGTAAAAATTGAACCATTAGGAGTAGCACCCACCAAGGCAAAGAGAAGAGTGGTG
CAGAGAGAAAAAAGAGCAGTGGGAATAGGAGCTTTGTTCCTTGGGTTCTTGGGAGCAGCAGGAAGCACTA
TGGGCGCAGCGTCAATGACGCTGACGGTACAGGCCAGACAATTATTGTCTGGTATAGTGCAGCAGCAGAA
CAATTTGCTGAGGGCTATTGAGGCGCAACAGCATCTGTTGCAACTCACAGTCTGGGGCATCAAGCAGCTC
CAGGCAAGAATCCTGGCTGTGGAAAGATACCTAAAGGATCAACAGCTCCTGGGGATTTGGGGTTGCTCTG
GAAAACTCATTTGCACCACTGCTGTGCCTTGGAATGCTAGTTGGAGTAATAAATCTCTGGAACAGATTTG
GAATCACACGACCTGGATGGAGTGGGACAGAGAAATTAACAATTACACAAGCTTAATACACTCCTTAATT
GAAGAATCGCAAAACCAGCAAGAAAAGAATGAACAAGAATTATTGGAATTAGATAAATGGGCAAGTTTGT
GGAATTGGTTTAACATAACAAATTGGCTGTGGTATATAAAATTATTCATAATGATAGTAGGAGGCTTGGT
AGGTTTAAGAATAGTTTTTGCTGTACTTTCTATAGTGAATAGAGTTAGGCAGGGATATTCACCATTATCG
TTTCAGACCCACCTCCCAACCCCGAGGGGACCCATGCATTGCATCTCAATTAGTCAGCAACCAGGTGTGG
AAAGTCCCCAGGCTCCCCAGCAGGCAGAAGTATGCAAAGCATGCGTCTCAATTAGTCAGCAACCATAGTC
CCGCCCCTAACTCCGCCCATCCCGCCCCTAACTCCGCCCAGTTCCGCCCATTCTCCGCCCCATGGCTGAC
TAATTTTTTTTATTTATGCAGAGGCCGAGGCCGCCTCGGCCTCTGAGCTATTCCAGAAGTAGTGAGGAGG
CTTTTTTGGAGGCCTAGGCTTTTGCAAAAAGCTTTCTAGAGGTACCACCGGAGCTTACCATGACCGAGTA
CAAGCCCACGGTGCGCCTCGCCACCCGCGACGACGTCCCCAGGGCCGTACGCACCCTCGCCGCCGCGTTC
GCCGACTACCCCGCCACGCGCCACACCGTCGATCCGGACCGCCACATCGAGCGGGTCACCGAGCTGCAAG
AACTCTTCCTCACGCGCGTCGGGCTCGACATCGGCAAGGTGTGGGTCGCGGACGACGGCGCCGCCGTGGC
GGTCTGGACCACGCCGGAGAGCGTCGAAGCGGGGGCGGTGTTCGCCGAGATCGGCCCGCGCATGGCCGAG
TTGAGCGGTTCCCGGCTGGCCGCGCAGCAACAGATGGAAGGCCTCCTGGCGCCGCACCGGCCCAAGGAGC
CCGCGTGGTTCCTGGCCACCGTCGGCGTCTCGCCCGACCACCAGGGCAAGGGTCTGGGCAGCGCCGTCGT
GCTCCCCGGAGTGGAGGCGGCCGAGCGCGCCGGGGTGCCCGCCTTCCTGGAGACCTCCGCGCCCCGCAAC
CTCCCCTTCTACGAGCGGCTCGGCTTCACCGTCACCGCCGACGTCGAGGTGCCCGAAGGACCGCGCACCT
GGTGCATGACCCGCAAGCCCGGTGCCAGTTAACGAATTCTAGATCTTGAGACAAATGGCAGTATTCATCC
ACAATTTTAAAAGAAAAGGGGGGATTGGGGGGTACAGTGCAGGGGAAAGAATAGTAGACATAATAGCAAC
AGACATACAAACTAAAGAATTACAAAAACAAATTACAAAAATTCAAAATTTTCGGGTTTATTACAGGGAC
AGCAGAGATCCACTTTGGCGCCGGCTCGAGGCCTGCAGGTGCAAAGATGGATAAAGTTTTAAACAGAGAG
GAATCTTTGCAGCTAATGGACCTTCTAGGTCTTGAAAGGAGTGGGAATTGGCTCCGGTGCCCGTCAGTGG
GCAGAGCGCACATCGCCCACAGTCCCCGAGAAGTTGGGGGGAGGGGTCGGCAATTGAACCGGTGCCTAGA
GAAGGTGGCGCGGGGTAAACTGGGAAAGTGATGTCGTGTACTGGCTCCGCCTTTTTCCCGAGGGTGGGGG
AGAACCGTATATAAGTGCAGTAGTCGCCGTGAACGTTCTTTTTCGCAACGGGTTTGCCGCCAGAACACAG
GTAAGTGCCGTGTGTGGTTCCCGCGGGCCTGGCCTCTTTACGGGTTATGGCCCTTGCGTGCCTTGAATTA
CTTCCACCTGGCTGCAGTACGTGATTCTTGATCCCGAGCTTCGGGTTGGAAGTGGGTGGGAGAGTTCGAG
GCCTTGCGCTTAAGGAGCCCCTTCGCCTCGTGCTTGAGTTGAGGCCTGGCCTGGGCGCTGGGGCCGCCGC
GTGCGAATCTGGTGGCACCTTCGCGCCTGTCTCGCTGCTTTCGATAAGTCTCTAGCCATTTAAAATTTTT
GATGACCTGCTGCGACGCTTTTTTTCTGGCAAGATAGTCTTGTAAATGCGGGCCAAGATCTGCACACTGG
TATTTCGGTTTTTGGGGCCGCGGGCGGCGACGGGGCCCGTGCGTCCCAGCGCACATGTTCGGCGAGGCGG
GGCCTGCGAGCGCGGCCACCGAGAATCGGACGGGGGTAGTCTCAAGCTGGCCGGCCTGCTCTGGTGCCTG
GCCTCGCGCCGCCGTGTATCGCCCCGCCCTGGGCGGCAAGGCTGGCCCGGTCGGCACCAGTTGCGTGAGC
GGAAAGATGGCCGCTTCCCGGCCCTGCTGCAGGGAGCTCAAAATGGAGGACGCGGCGCTCGGGAGAGCGG
GCGGGTGAGTCACCCACACAAAGGAAAAGGGCCTTTCCGTCCTCAGCCGTCGCTTCATGTGACTCCACGG
AGTACCGGGCGCCGTCCAGGCACCTCGATTAGTTCTCGAGCTTTTGGAGTACGTCGTCTTTAGGTTGGGG
GGAGGGGTTTTATGCGATGGAGTTTCCCCACACTGAGTGGGTGGAGACTGAAGTTAGGCCAGCTTGGCAC
TTGATGTAATTCTCCTTGGAATTTGCCCTTTTTGAGTTTGGATCTTGGTTCATTCTCAAGCCTCAGACAG
TGGTTCAAAGTTTTTTTCTTCCATTTCAGGTGTCGTGAGGCTAGCACCGCCACCATGGCGGTGCGGAAGA
AGGACGGCGGCCCCAACGTGAAGTACTACGAGGCCGCGGACACCGTGACCCAGTTCGACAACGTGCGGCT
GTGGCTCGGCAAGAACTACAAGAAGTATATACAAGCTGAACCACCCACCAACAAGTCCCTGTCTAGCCTG
GTTGTACAGTTGCTACAATTTCAGGAAGAAGTTTTTGGCAAACATGTCAGCAATGCACCGCTCACTAAAC
TGCCGATCAAATGTTTCCTAGATTTCAAAGCGGGAGGCTCCTTGTGCCACATTCTTGCAGCTGCCTACAA
ATTCAAGAGTGACCAGGGATGGCGGCGTTACGATTTCCAGAATCCATCACGCATGGACCGCAATGTGGAA
ATGTTTATGACCATTGAGAAGTCCTTGGTGCAGAATAATTGCCTGTCTCGACCTAACATTTTTCTGTGCC
CAGAAATTGAGCCCAAACTACTAGGGAAATTAAAGGACATTATCAAGAGACACCAGGGAACAGTCACTGA
GGATAAGAACAATGCCTCCCATGTTGTGTATCCTGTCCCGGGGAATCTAGAAGAAGAGGAATGGGTACGA
CCAGTCATGAAGAGGGATAAGCAGGTTCTTCTGCACTGGGGCTACTATCCTGACAGTTACGACACGTGGA
TCCCAGCGAGTGAAATTGAGGCATCTGTGGAAGATGCTCCAACTCCTGAGAAACCTAGGAAGGTTCATGC
AAAGTGGATCCTGGACACCGACACCTTCAATGAATGGATGAATGAGGAAGACTATGAAGTAAATGATGAC
AAAAACCCTGTCTCCCGCCGAAAGAAGATTTCAGCCAAGACACTGACAGATGAGGTGAACAGCCCAGATT
CAGATCGACGGGACAAGAAGGGGGGAAACTATAAGAAGAGGAAGCGCTCCCCCTCTCCTTCACCAACCCC
AGAAGCAAAGAAGAAAAATGCTAAGAAAGGTCCCTCAACACCTTACACTAAGTCAAAGCGTGGCCACAGA
GAAGAGGAGCAAGAAGACCTGACAAAGGACATGGACGAGCCCTCACCAGTCCCCAATGTAGAAGAGGTGA
CACTTCCCAAAACAGTCAACACAAAGAAAGACTCAGAGTCGGCCCCAGTCAAAGGCGGCACCATGACCGA
CCTGGATGAACAGGAAGATGAAAGCATGGAGACGACGGGCAAGGATGAGGATGAGAACAGTACGGGGAAC
AAGGGAGAGCAGACCAAGAATCCAGACCTGCATGAGGACAATGTGACTGAACAGACCCACCACATCATCA
TTCCCAGCTACGCTGCCTGGTTTGACTACAATAGTGTTCATGCCATTGAGCGGAGGGCTCTCCCCGAGTT
CTTCAACGGCAAGAACAAGTCCAAGACTCCAGAGATCTACCTGGCCTATCGAAACTTTATGATTGACACT
TACCGACTGAACCCCCAAGAGTATCTTACCTCTACCGCCTGCCGCCGAAACCTAGCGGGTGATGTCTGTG
CCATCATGAGGGTCCATGCCTTCCTAGAACAGTGGGGTCTTATTAACTACCAGGTGGATGCTGAGAGTCG
ACCAACCCCAATGGGGCCTCCGCCTACCTCTCACTTCCATGTCTTGGCTGACACACCATCAGGGCTGGTG
CCTCTGCAGCCCAAGACACCTCAGGGCCGCCAGGTTGATGCTGATACCAAGGCTGGGCGAAAGGGCAAAG
AGCTGGATGACCTGGTGCCAGAGACGGCTAAGGGCAAGCCAGAGCTGCAGACCTCTGCTTCCCAACAAAT
GCTCAACTTTCCTGACAAAGGCAAAGAGAAACCAACAGACATGCAAAACTTTGGGCTGCGCACAGACATG
TACACAAAAAAGAATGTTCCCTCCAAGAGCAAGGCTGCAGCCAGTGCCACTCGTGAGTGGACAGAACAGG
AAACCCTGCTTCTCCTGGAGGCACTGGAAATGTACAAAGATGACTGGAACAAAGTGTCCGAGCATGTGGG
AAGCCGCACACAGGACGAGTGCATCTTGCATTTTCTTCGTCTTCCCATTGAAGACCCATACCTGGAGGAC
TCAGAGGCCTCCCTAGGCCCCCTGGCCTACCAACCCATCCCCTTCAGTCAGTCGGGCAACCCTGTTATGA
GCACTGTTGCCTTCCTGGCCTCTGTCGTCGATCCCCGAGTCGCCTCTGCTGCTGCAAAGTCAGCCCTAGA
GGAGTTCTCCAAAATGAAGGAAGAGGTACCCACGGCCTTGGTGGAGGCCCATGTTCGAAAAGTGGAAGAA
GCAGCCAAAGTAACAGGCAAGGCGGACCCTGCCTTCGGTCTGGAAAGCAGTGGCATTGCAGGAACCACCT
CTGATGAGCCTGAGCGGATTGAGGAGAGCGGGAATGACGAGGCTCGGGTGGAAGGCCAGGCCACAGATGA
GAAGAAGGAGCCCAAGGAACCCCGAGAAGGAGGGGGTGCTATAGAGGAGGAAGCAAAAGAGAAAACCAGC
GAGGCTCCCAAGAAGGATGAGGAGAAAGGGAAAGAAGGCGACAGTGAGAAGGAGTCCGAGAAGAGTGATG
GAGACCCAATAGTCGATCCTGAGAAGGAGAAGGAGCCAAAGGAAGGGCAGGAGGAAGTGCTGAAGGAAGT
GGTGGAGTCTGAGGGGGAAAGGAAGACAAAGGTGGAGCGGGACATTGGCGAGGGCAACCTCTCCACCGCT
GCTGCCGCCGCCCTGGCCGCCGCCGCAGTGAAAGCTAAGCACTTGGCTGCTGTTGAGGAAAGGAAGATCA
AATCTTTGGTGGCCCTGCTGGTGGAGACCCAGATGAAAAAGTTGGAGATCAAACTTCGGCACTTTGAGGA
GCTGGAGACTATCATGGACCGGGAGCGAGAAGCACTGGAGTATCAGAGGCAGCAGCTCCTGGCCGACAGA
CAAGCCTTCCACATGGAGCAGCTGAAGTATGCGGAGATGAGGGCTCGGCAGCAGCACTTCCAACAGATGC
ACCAACAGCAGCAGCAGCCACCACCAGCCCTGCCCCCAGGCTCCCAGCCTATCCCCCCAACAGGGGCTGC
TGGGCCACCCGCAGTCCATGGCTTGGCTGTGGCTCCAGCCTCTGTAGTCCCTGCTCCTGCTGGCAGTGGG
GCCCCTCCAGGAAGTTTGGGCCCTTCTGAACAGATTGGGCAGGCAGGGTCAACTGCAGGGCCACAGCAGC
AGCAACCAGCTGGAGCCCCCCAGCCTGGGGCAGTCCCACCAGGGGTTCCCCCCCCTGGACCCCATGGCCC
CTCACCGTTCCCCAACCAACAAACTCCTCCCTCAATGATGCCAGGGGCAGTGCCAGGCAGCGGGCACCCA
GGCGTGGCGGACCCAGGCACCCCCCTGCCTCCAGACCCCACAGCCCCGAGCCCAGGCACGGTCACCCCTG
TGCCACCTCCACAGTAGTAATGAACTAGTCCGTAACTTGAAAGTATTTCGATTTCTTGGCTTTATATATC
TTGTGGAAAGGACGATGAGATGACTATTCGCCCGTTATGACGCGTTAAGTCGACAATCAACCTCTGGATT
ACAAAATTTGTGAAAGATTGACTGGTATTCTTAACTATGTTGCTCCTTTTACGCTATGTGGATACGCTGC
TTTAATGCCTTTGTATCATGCTATTGCTTCCCGTATGGCTTTCATTTTCTCCTCCTTGTATAAATCCTGG
TTGCTGTCTCTTTATGAGGAGTTGTGGCCCGTTGTCAGGCAACGTGGCGTGGTGTGCACTGTGTTTGCTG
ACGCAACCCCCACTGGTTGGGGCATTGCCACCACCTGTCAGCTCCTTTCCGGGACTTTCGCTTTCCCCCT
CCCTATTGCCACGGCGGAACTCATCGCCGCCTGCCTTGCCCGCTGCTGGACAGGGGCTCGGCTGTTGGGC
ACTGACAATTCCGTGGTGTTGTCGGGGAAATCATCGTCCTTTCCTTGGCTGCTCGCCTGTGTTGCCACCT
GGATTCTGCGCGGGACGTCCTTCTGCTACGTCCCTTCGGCCCTCAATCCAGCGGACCTTCCTTCCCGCGG
CCTGCTGCCGGCTCTGCGGCCTCTTCCGCGTCTTCGCCTTCGCCCTCAGACGAGTCGGATCTCCCTTTGG
GCCGCCTCCCCGCGTCGACTTTAAGACCAATGACTTACAAGGCAGCTGTAGATCTTAGCCACTTTTTAAA
AGAAAAGGGGGGACTGGAAGGGCTAATTCACTCCCAACGAAGACAAGATCTGCTTTTTGCTTGTACTGGG
TCTCTCTGGTTAGACCAGATCTGAGCCTGGGAGCTCTCTGGCTAACTAGGGAACCCACTGCTTAAGCCTC
AATAAAGCTTGCCTTGAGTGCTTCAAGTAGTGTGTGCCCGTCTGTTGTGTGACTCTGGTAACTAGAGATC
CCTCAGACCCTTTTAGTCAGTGTGGAAAATCTCTAGCAGTACGTATAGTAGTTCATGTCATCTTATTATT
CAGTATTTATAACTTGCAAAGAAATGAATATCAGAGAGTGAGAGGAACTTGTTTATTGCAGCTTATAATG
GTTACAAATAAAGCAATAGCATCACAAATTTCACAAATAAAGCATTTTTTTCACTGCATTCTAGTTGTGG
TTTGTCCAAACTCATCAATGTATCTTATCATGTCTGGCTCTAGCTATCCCGCCCCTAACTCCGCCCATCC
CGCCCCTAACTCCGCCCAGTTCCGCCCATTCTCCGCCCCATGGCTGACTAATTTTTTTTATTTATGCAGA
GGCCGAGGCCGCCTCGGCCTCTGAGCTATTCCAGAAGTAGTGAGGAGGCTTTTTTGGAGGCCTAGGGACG
TACCCAATTCGCCCTATAGTGAGTCGTATTACGCGCGCTCACTGGCCGTCGTTTTACAACGTCGTGACTG
GGAAAACCCTGGCGTTACCCAACTTAATCGCCTTGCAGCACATCCCCCTTTCGCCAGCTGGCGTAATAGC
GAAGAGGCCCGCACCGATCGCCCTTCCCAACAGTTGCGCAGCCTGAATGGCGAATGGG
[124 nt withheld, positions 9089-9212]
C
[91 nt withheld, positions 9214-9304]
A
[49 nt withheld, positions 9306-9354]
CCTTTGACGTTGGAGTCCACGTTCTTT
[37 nt withheld, positions 9382-9418]
ACCCTATCTCGGTCTATTCTTTTGATTTATAAGGGATTTTGCCGATTTCGGCCTATTGGTTAAAAAATGA
GCTGATTTAACAAAAATTTAACGCGAATTTTAACAAAATATTAACGCTTACAATTTAGGTGGCACTTTTC
GGGGAAATGTGCGCGGAACCCCTATTTGTTTATTTTTCTAAATACATTCAAATATGTATCCGCTCATGAG
ACAATAACCCTGATAAATGCTTCAATAATATTGAAAAAGGAAGAGTATGAGTATTCAACATTTCCGTGTC
GCCCTTATTCCCTTTTTTGCGGCATTTTGCCTTCCTGTTTTTGCTCACCCAGAAACGCTGGTGAAAGTAA
AAGATGCTGAAGATCAGTTGGGTGCACGAGTGGGTTACATCGAACTGGATCTCAACAGCGGTAAGATCCT
TGAGAGTTTTCGCCCCGAAGAACGTTTTCCAATGATGAGCACTTTTAAAGTTCTGCTATGTGGCGCGGTA
TTATCCCGTATTGACGCCGGGCAAGAGCAACTCGGTCGCCGCATACACTATTCTCAGAATGACTTGGTTG
AGTACTCACCAGTCACAGAAAAGCATCTTACGGATGGCATGACAGTAAGAGAATTATGCAGTGCTGCCAT
AACCATGAGTGATAACACTGCGGCCAACTTACTTCTGACAACGATCGGAGGACCGAAGGAGCTAACCGCT
TTTTTGCACAACATGGGGGATCATGTAACTCGCCTTGATCGTTGGGAACCGGAGCTGAATGAAGCCATAC
CAAACGACGAGCGTGACACCACGATGCCTGTAGCAATGGCAACAACGTTGCGCAAACTATTAACTGGCGA
ACTACTTACTCTAGCTTCCCGGCAACAATTAATAGACTGGATGGAGGCGGATAAAGTTGCAGGACCACTT
CTGCGCTCGGCCCTTCCGGCTGGCTGGTTTATTGCTGATAAATCTGGAGCCGGTGAGCGTGGGTCTCGCG
GTATCATTGCAGCACTGGGGCCAGATGGTAAGCCCTCCCGTATCGTAGTTATCTACACGACGGGGAGTCA
GGCAACTATGGATGAACGAAATAGACAGATCGCTGAGATAGGTGCCTCACTGATTAAGCATTGGTAACTG
TCAGACCAAGTTTACTCATATATACTTTAGATTGATTTAAAACTTCATTTTTAATTTAAAAGGATCTAGG
TGAAGATCCTTTTTGATAATCTCATGACCAAAATCCCTTAACGTGAGTTTTCGTTCCACTGAGCGTCAGA
CCCCGTAGAAAAGATCAAAGGATCTTCTTGAGATCCTTTTTTTCTGCGCGTAATCTGCTGCTTGCAAACA
AAAAAACCACCGCTACCAGCGGTGGTTTGTTTGCCGGATCAAGAGCTACCAACTCTTTTTCCGAAGGTAA
CTGGCTTCAGCAGAGCGCAGATACCAAATACTGTTCTTCTAGTGTAGCCGTAGTTAGGCCACCACTTCAA
GAACTCTGTAGCACCGCCTACATACCTCGCTCTGCTAATCCTGTTACCAGTGGCTGCTGCCAGTGGCGAT
AAGTCGTGTCTTACCGGGTTGGACTCAAGACGATAGTTACCGGATAAGGCGCAGCGGTCGGGCTGAACGG
GGGGTTCGTGCACACAGCCCAGCTTGGAGCGAACGACCTACACCGAACTGAGATACCTACAGCGTGAGCT
ATGAGAAAGCGCCACGCTTCCCGAAGGGAGAAAGGCGGACAGGTATCCGGTAAGCGGCAGGGTCGGAACA
GGAGAGCGCACGAGGGAGCTTCCAGGGGGAAACGCCTGGTATCTTTATAGTCCTGTCGGGTTTCGCCACC
TCTGACTTGAGCGTCGATTTTTGTGATGCTCGTCAGGGGGGCGGAGCCTATGGAAAAACGCCAGCAACGC
GGCCTTTTTACGGTTCCTGGCCTTTTGCTGGCCTTTTGCTCACATGTTCTTTCCTGCGTTATCCCCTGAT
TCTGTGGATAACCGTATTACCGCCTTTGAGTGAGCTGATACCGCTCGCCGCAGCCGAACGACCGAGCGCA
GCGAGTCAGTGAGCGAGGAAGCGGAAGAGCGCCCAATACGCAAACCGCCTCTCCCCGCGCGTTGGCCGAT
TCATTAATGCAGCTGGCACGACAGGTTTCCCGACTGGAAAGCGGGCAGTGAGCGCAACGCAATTAATGTG
AGTTAGCTCACTCATTAGGCACCCCAGGCTTTACACTTTATGCTTCCGGCTCGTATGTTGTGTGGAATTG
TGAGCGGATAACAATTTCACACAGGAAACAGCTATGACCATGATTACGCCAAGCGCGCAATTAACCCTCA
CTAAAGGGAACAAAAGCTGGAGCTGCAAGC
Features (pLannotate 1.2.2; 31 found; start..end, strand, type, name):
      5..231     +  promoter       RSV promoter: Rous sarcoma virus enhancer/promoter
    232..412     +  LTR            5' LTR (truncated): truncated 5' long terminal repeat (LTR) from HIV-1
    459..584     +  misc_feature   HIV-1 Ψ: packaging signal of human immunodeficiency virus type 1
    568..931     +  CDS            HIV-1 gag (fragment): gag protein from human immunodeficiency virus 1; gag
   1077..1310    +  misc_feature   RRE: The Rev response element (RRE) of HIV-1 allows for Rev-dependent mRNA export from the nucleus to the cytoplasm.
   1687..1713    +  CDS            Rev (fragment): human immunodeficiency virus 1 (HIV-1) Rev protein; rev; enhances nuclear export of unspliced and incompletely spliced viral mRNAs
   1720..1743    +  promoter       SV40 promoter (fragment): SV40 early promoter
   1744..1815    +  promoter       SV40 promoter (fragment): SV40 enhancer and early promoter
   1839..1974    +  rep_origin     SV40 ori: SV40 origin of replication
   2020..2616    +  CDS            PuroR (fragment): puromycin N-acetyltransferase; pac from Streptomyces; confers resistance to puromycin
   2665..2782    +  misc_feature   cPPT/CTS: central polypurine tract and central termination sequence of HIV-1
   2847..2913    +  CDS            small t antigen (fragment): SV40 (simian virus 40) small t antigen
   2920..4098    +  promoter       EF-1α promoter: strong constitutive promoter for human elongation factor EF-1α
   4115..7414    +  CDS            SMARCC2 (fragment): SMRC2_HUMAN - Also known as BAF170. Experimental evidence at protein level: Swiss-Prot protein existence level 1. Involved in transcriptional activation and repression of select genes by chromatin remodeling (alteration of DNA-nucleosome topology). Component of SWI/SNF chromatin remodeling complexes that carry out key enzymatic activities, changing chromatin structure by altering DNA-histone contacts within a nucleosome in an ATP-dependent manner (PubMed:11018012). Can stimulate the ATPase activity of the catalytic subunit of these complexes (PubMed:10078207). May be required for CoREST depend
   7520..7573    +  promoter       U6 promoter (fragment): RNA polymerase III promoter for human U6 snRNA
   7615..8203    +  misc_feature   WPRE: woodchuck hepatitis virus posttranscriptional regulatory element
   8254..8273    +  misc_feature   cPPT/CTS (fragment): central polypurine tract and central termination sequence of HIV-1
   8275..8508    +  LTR            3' LTR (ΔU3): self-inactivating 3' long terminal repeat (LTR) from HIV-1
   8586..8707    +  polyA_signal   SV40 poly(A) signal: SV40 polyadenylation signal
   8747..8882    +  rep_origin     SV40 ori: SV40 origin of replication
   8903..8921    -  promoter       T7 promoter: promoter for bacteriophage T7 RNA polymerase
   8929..9084    +  CDS            lacZα (fragment): LacZα fragment of β-galactosidase; lacZ fragment
   9089..9517    +  rep_origin     f1 ori (sequence partly withheld): f1 bacteriophage origin of replication; arrow indicates direction of (+) strand synthesis
   9570..9674    +  promoter       AmpR promoter: bla
   9675..10535   +  CDS            AmpR: β-lactamase; bla; confers resistance to ampicillin, carbenicillin, and related antibiotics
  10706..11294   +  rep_origin     ori: high-copy-number ColE1/pMB1/pBR322/pUC origin of replication
  11477..11569   +  CDS            lacI (fragment): lac repressor; lacI; The lac repressor binds to the lac operator to inhibit transcription in E. coli. This inhibition can be relieved by adding lactose or isopropyl-β-D-thiogalactopyranoside (IPTG).
  11582..11603   +  protein_bind   CAP binding site: CAP binding activates transcription in the presence of cAMP. E. coli catabolite activator protein
  11618..11648   +  promoter       lac promoter: promoter for the E. coli lac operon
  11652..11674   +  protein_bind   lac operator (fragment): The lac repressor binds to the lac operator to inhibit transcription in E. coli. This inhibition can be relieved by adding lactose or isopropyl-β-D-thiogalactopyranoside (IPTG). lac repressor encoded by lacI
  11717..11735   +  promoter       T3 promoter: promoter for bacteriophage T3 RNA polymerase
