[The description below was written by a language model from this plasmid's Addgene catalogue record and pLannotate feature annotations shown in this document.]
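Description:
TFORF0806 is a third-generation-style, self-inactivating lentiviral expression plasmid built on the pLX_TRC317 backbone and carrying the human SMARCC2 (BAF170) open reading frame, which encodes a core subunit of SWI/SNF chromatin remodeling complexes. It belongs to a barcoded transcription factor ORF collection. Each member carries a unique 24-bp barcode so that the overexpressed factor can be identified in pooled screens; the barcode itself is not annotated in the feature table. In bacteria the plasmid is maintained through a high-copy ColE1/pUC-type origin and ampicillin resistance (AmpR). An f1 origin and remnants of a lac/lacZα cloning region flanked by T7 and T3 promoters also remain in the backbone. The depositor notes that the plasmid may recombine and that the ORF portion was made by gene synthesis.

The viral cassette begins with an RSV promoter fused to a truncated HIV-1 5' LTR, which drives Tat-independent production of genomic RNA in packaging cells. This is followed by the Ψ packaging signal, a gag fragment and the RRE for Rev-dependent nuclear export. Within the transfer region, an SV40 early promoter drives the puromycin N-acetyltransferase gene for selection of transduced mammalian cells. A cPPT/CTS element, which aids nuclear import of the viral DNA, precedes the EF-1α promoter that constitutively expresses SMARCC2. A WPRE downstream of the ORF enhances transcript stability and expression, and the ΔU3 3' LTR inactivates the viral promoter after integration, with an SV40 poly(A) signal lying beyond it. The short U6 promoter fragment between the ORF and the WPRE appears to be a residual backbone sequence. The construct is intended for stable overexpression of SMARCC2, individually or in pooled screens such as directed differentiation studies.
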