Addgene plasmid #141711: TFORF0806
Purpose: Lentiviral vector for overexpressing transcription factor ORFs with unique 24-bp barcodes. Barcodes facilitate identification of transcription factors in pooled screens.
Depositing lab: Feng Zhang. Depositing organization: Broad Institute. Publication: A transcription factor atlas of directed differentiation. Joung J, Ma S, Tay T, Geiger-Schuller KR, Kirchgatterer PC, Verdine VK, Guo B, Arias-Garcia MA, Allen WE, Singh A, Kuksenko O, Abudayyeh OO, Gootenberg JS, Fu Z, Macrae RK, Buenrostro JD, Regev A, Zhang F. Cell. 2023 Jan 5;186(1):209-229.e26. doi: 10.1016/j.cell.2022.11.026. PubMed 36608654.
Backbone
  Vector backbone: pLX_TRC317
  Backbone manufacturer: Broad Institute Genetic Perturbation Platform
  Backbone size w/o insert (bp): 8264
  Vector type: Mammalian Expression, Lentiviral
  Selectable markers: Puromycin
Growth in bacteria
  Bacterial resistance: Ampicillin, 100 μg/mL
  Growth temperature: 30°C
  Growth strain: DH5alpha
  Copy number: High Copy
Gene/Insert
  Gene/Insert name: SMARCC2
  Species: H. sapiens (human)
  Insert size (bp): 3494
  Entrez Gene: SMARCC2 (a.k.a. BAF170, CRACC2, CSS8, Rsc8)
  Promoter: EF1a
  Cloning method: Unknown
  Sequencing primers: 5′ GGGTGGAGACTGAAGTTAGGCCAG; 3′ CACATAGCGTAAAAGGAGCAACATAG
Terms and licenses: Academic/Nonprofit Terms; Industry Terms: Not Available to Industry
Depositor comments: NM_139067,ENST00000347471 . The transcription factor ORF portion of this plasmid was synthesized by Genewiz. Please test multiple small colonies in case of plasmid recombination. To make this collection available in a timely manner, a portion of this collection was not fully sequenced by Addgene. If an Addgene verified full plasmid sequence is not available, please contact us prior to placing an order to request the full sequence.
How to cite: TFORF0806 was a gift from Feng Zhang (Addgene plasmid # 141711 ; http://n2t.net/addgene:141711 ; RRID:Addgene_141711)
