>Addgene plasmid #141711 | TFORF0806 | depositor partial sequence | sequence record 277270 | Insert
ACCGCCACCATGGCGGTGCGGAAGAAGGACGGCGGCCCCAACGTGAAGTACTACGAGGCCGCGGACACCG
TGACCCAGTTCGACAACGTGCGGCTGTGGCTCGGCAAGAACTACAAGAAGTATATACAAGCTGAACCACC
CACCAACAAGTCCCTGTCTAGCCTGGTTGTACAGTTGCTACAATTTCAGGAAGAAGTTTTTGGCAAACAT
GTCAGCAATGCACCGCTCACTAAACTGCCGATCAAATGTTTCCTAGATTTCAAAGCGGGAGGCTCCTTGT
GCCACATTCTTGCAGCTGCCTACAAATTCAAGAGTGACCAGGGATGGCGGCGTTACGATTTCCAGAATCC
ATCACGCATGGACCGCAATGTGGAAATGTTTATGACCATTGAGAAGTCCTTGGTGCAGAATAATTGCCTG
TCTCGACCTAACATTTTTCTGTGCCCAGAAATTGAGCCCAAACTACTAGGGAAATTAAAGGACATTATCA
AGAGACACCAGGGAACAGTCACTGAGGATAAGAACAATGCCTCCCATGTTGTGTATCCTGTCCCGGGGAA
TCTAGAAGAAGAGGAATGGGTACGACCAGTCATGAAGAGGGATAAGCAGGTTCTTCTGCACTGGGGCTAC
TATCCTGACAGTTACGACACGTGGATCCCAGCGAGTGAAATTGAGGCATCTGTGGAAGATGCTCCAACTC
CTGAGAAACCTAGGAAGGTTCATGCAAAGTGGATCCTGGACACCGACACCTTCAATGAATGGATGAATGA
GGAAGACTATGAAGTAAATGATGACAAAAACCCTGTCTCCCGCCGAAAGAAGATTTCAGCCAAGACACTG
ACAGATGAGGTGAACAGCCCAGATTCAGATCGACGGGACAAGAAGGGGGGAAACTATAAGAAGAGGAAGC
GCTCCCCCTCTCCTTCACCAACCCCAGAAGCAAAGAAGAAAAATGCTAAGAAAGGTCCCTCAACACCTTA
CACTAAGTCAAAGCGTGGCCACAGAGAAGAGGAGCAAGAAGACCTGACAAAGGACATGGACGAGCCCTCA
CCAGTCCCCAATGTAGAAGAGGTGACACTTCCCAAAACAGTCAACACAAAGAAAGACTCAGAGTCGGCCC
CAGTCAAAGGCGGCACCATGACCGACCTGGATGAACAGGAAGATGAAAGCATGGAGACGACGGGCAAGGA
TGAGGATGAGAACAGTACGGGGAACAAGGGAGAGCAGACCAAGAATCCAGACCTGCATGAGGACAATGTG
ACTGAACAGACCCACCACATCATCATTCCCAGCTACGCTGCCTGGTTTGACTACAATAGTGTTCATGCCA
TTGAGCGGAGGGCTCTCCCCGAGTTCTTCAACGGCAAGAACAAGTCCAAGACTCCAGAGATCTACCTGGC
CTATCGAAACTTTATGATTGACACTTACCGACTGAACCCCCAAGAGTATCTTACCTCTACCGCCTGCCGC
CGAAACCTAGCGGGTGATGTCTGTGCCATCATGAGGGTCCATGCCTTCCTAGAACAGTGGGGTCTTATTA
ACTACCAGGTGGATGCTGAGAGTCGACCAACCCCAATGGGGCCTCCGCCTACCTCTCACTTCCATGTCTT
GGCTGACACACCATCAGGGCTGGTGCCTCTGCAGCCCAAGACACCTCAGGGCCGCCAGGTTGATGCTGAT
ACCAAGGCTGGGCGAAAGGGCAAAGAGCTGGATGACCTGGTGCCAGAGACGGCTAAGGGCAAGCCAGAGC
TGCAGACCTCTGCTTCCCAACAAATGCTCAACTTTCCTGACAAAGGCAAAGAGAAACCAACAGACATGCA
AAACTTTGGGCTGCGCACAGACATGTACACAAAAAAGAATGTTCCCTCCAAGAGCAAGGCTGCAGCCAGT
GCCACTCGTGAGTGGACAGAACAGGAAACCCTGCTTCTCCTGGAGGCACTGGAAATGTACAAAGATGACT
GGAACAAAGTGTCCGAGCATGTGGGAAGCCGCACACAGGACGAGTGCATCTTGCATTTTCTTCGTCTTCC
CATTGAAGACCCATACCTGGAGGACTCAGAGGCCTCCCTAGGCCCCCTGGCCTACCAACCCATCCCCTTC
AGTCAGTCGGGCAACCCTGTTATGAGCACTGTTGCCTTCCTGGCCTCTGTCGTCGATCCCCGAGTCGCCT
CTGCTGCTGCAAAGTCAGCCCTAGAGGAGTTCTCCAAAATGAAGGAAGAGGTACCCACGGCCTTGGTGGA
GGCCCATGTTCGAAAAGTGGAAGAAGCAGCCAAAGTAACAGGCAAGGCGGACCCTGCCTTCGGTCTGGAA
AGCAGTGGCATTGCAGGAACCACCTCTGATGAGCCTGAGCGGATTGAGGAGAGCGGGAATGACGAGGCTC
GGGTGGAAGGCCAGGCCACAGATGAGAAGAAGGAGCCCAAGGAACCCCGAGAAGGAGGGGGTGCTATAGA
GGAGGAAGCAAAAGAGAAAACCAGCGAGGCTCCCAAGAAGGATGAGGAGAAAGGGAAAGAAGGCGACAGT
GAGAAGGAGTCCGAGAAGAGTGATGGAGACCCAATAGTCGATCCTGAGAAGGAGAAGGAGCCAAAGGAAG
GGCAGGAGGAAGTGCTGAAGGAAGTGGTGGAGTCTGAGGGGGAAAGGAAGACAAAGGTGGAGCGGGACAT
TGGCGAGGGCAACCTCTCCACCGCTGCTGCCGCCGCCCTGGCCGCCGCCGCAGTGAAAGCTAAGCACTTG
GCTGCTGTTGAGGAAAGGAAGATCAAATCTTTGGTGGCCCTGCTGGTGGAGACCCAGATGAAAAAGTTGG
AGATCAAACTTCGGCACTTTGAGGAGCTGGAGACTATCATGGACCGGGAGCGAGAAGCACTGGAGTATCA
GAGGCAGCAGCTCCTGGCCGACAGACAAGCCTTCCACATGGAGCAGCTGAAGTATGCGGAGATGAGGGCT
CGGCAGCAGCACTTCCAACAGATGCACCAACAGCAGCAGCAGCCACCACCAGCCCTGCCCCCAGGCTCCC
AGCCTATCCCCCCAACAGGGGCTGCTGGGCCACCCGCAGTCCATGGCTTGGCTGTGGCTCCAGCCTCTGT
AGTCCCTGCTCCTGCTGGCAGTGGGGCCCCTCCAGGAAGTTTGGGCCCTTCTGAACAGATTGGGCAGGCA
GGGTCAACTGCAGGGCCACAGCAGCAGCAACCAGCTGGAGCCCCCCAGCCTGGGGCAGTCCCACCAGGGG
TTCCCCCCCCTGGACCCCATGGCCCCTCACCGTTCCCCAACCAACAAACTCCTCCCTCAATGATGCCAGG
GGCAGTGCCAGGCAGCGGGCACCCAGGCGTGGCGGACCCAGGCACCCCCCTGCCTCCAGACCCCACAGCC
CCGAGCCCAGGCACGGTCACCCCTGTGCCACCTCCACAGTAGTAATGAACTAGTCCGTAACTTGAAAGTA
TTTCGATTTCTTGGCTTTATATATCTTGTGGAAAGGACGATGAGATGACTATTCGCCCGTTATG
