>Addgene plasmid #141711 | TFORF0806 | depositor partial sequence | sequence record 277271 | Barcode
TGAGATGACTATTCGCCCGTTATG
